Addgene plasmid #25624: UBE2J2
Purpose: Bacterial expression for structure determination; may not be full ORF
Depositing lab: Cheryl Arrowsmith. Depositing organization: University of Toronto.
Backbone
  Vector backbone: pET28a-LIC
  Backbone manufacturer: SGC
  Backbone size w/o insert (bp): 7328
  Vector type: Bacterial Expression
Growth in bacteria
  Bacterial resistance: Kanamycin, 50 μg/mL
  Growth temperature: 37°C
  Growth strain: DH5alpha
  Copy number: Low Copy
Gene/Insert
  Gene/Insert name: UBE2J2 (alt names: PDB: 2F4W; ubiquitin conjugating enzyme E2, J2 isoform 1; NCUBE2, PRO2121)
  Species: H. sapiens (human)
  Insert size (bp): 507
  Entrez Gene: UBE2J2 (a.k.a. NCUBE2, NCUBE-2, PRO2121)
  Tag / fusion protein: His (N terminal on insert)
  Cloning method: Restriction Enzyme
  Sequencing primers: 5′ T7; 3′ T7-term
Terms and licenses: Academic/Nonprofit Terms; Industry Terms: Not Available to Industry
Depositor comments: PDB: 2F4W http://www.thesgc.org/structures/2F4W/
How to cite: UBE2J2 was a gift from Cheryl Arrowsmith (Addgene plasmid # 25624 ; http://n2t.net/addgene:25624 ; RRID:Addgene_25624)
