[The description below was written by a language model from this plasmid's Addgene catalogue record.]
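Description:
UBE2J2 is a bacterial expression plasmid built on the pET28a-LIC backbone, a ligation-independent-cloning derivative of the pET28a vector used in structural genomics work. The backbone is recorded as 7328 bp without insert, is selected with kanamycin, and is listed as low copy. The record names DH5alpha as the propagation strain. No feature table accompanies the entry, so the origin of replication and the exact regulatory elements are not itemised. The listed sequencing primers (T7 forward and T7 terminator) are consistent with the usual pET arrangement, in which the insert sits between a T7 promoter and T7 terminator and is transcribed by T7 RNA polymerase in a suitable expression host.

The insert is a 507 bp fragment of human UBE2J2, also known as NCUBE2 or PRO2121, which encodes the ubiquitin-conjugating enzyme E2 J2 (isoform 1). The record cautions that the insert may not be the full open reading frame, as is typical for constructs trimmed to a well-behaved domain for crystallisation; which residues are included is not stated. The protein carries an N-terminal His tag, which allows purification by immobilised metal affinity chromatography. The record lists the cloning method as restriction enzyme, despite the LIC designation of the backbone.

The stated purpose is recombinant production of UBE2J2 in bacteria for structure determination, and the depositor comments link the construct to a deposited Protein Data Bank structure of the protein. It would likewise suit the preparation of purified E2 protein for biochemical studies.
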