>Addgene plasmid #25624 | UBE2J2 | depositor partial sequence | sequence record 12028 | Author sequence
ATGAGCAGCACCAGCAGTAAGAGGGCTCCGACCACGGCAACCCAGAGGCTGAAGCAGGACTACCTTCGCA
TTAAGAAAGACCCGGTGCCTTACATCTGTGCCGAGCCCCTCCCTTCGAATATTCTCGAGTGGCACTATGT
CGTCCGAGGCCCAGAGATGACCCCTTATGAAGGTGGCTATTATCATGGAAAACTAATTTTTCCCAGAGAA
TTTCCTTTCAAACCTCCCAGTATCTATATGATCACTCCCAACGGGAGGTTTAAGTGCAACACCAGGCTGT
GTCTTTCTATCACGGATTTCCACCCGGACACGTGGAACCCGGCCTGGTCTGTCTCCACCATCCTGACTGG
GCTCCTGAGCTTCATGGTGGAGAAGGGCCCCACCCTGGGCAGTATAGAGACGTCGGACTTCACGAAAAGA
CAACTGGCAGTGCAGAGTTTAGCATTTAATTTGAAAGATAAAGTCTTTTGTGAATTATTTCCTGAAGTCG
TGGAGGAGATTAAACAA
