>Addgene plasmid #25624 | UBE2J2 | addgene partial sequence | sequence record 31611 | 25624 with T7
TTTTGTTTAACTTTAAGAAGGAGATATACCATGGGCAGCAGCCATCATCATCATCATCACAGCAGCGGCC
TGGTTCCGCGTGGTAGTATGAGCAGCACCAGCAGTAAGAGGGCTCCGACCACGGCAACCCAGAGGCTGAA
GCAGGACTACCTTCGCATTAAGAAAGACCCGGTGCCTTACATCTGTGCCGAGCCCCTCCCTTCGAATATT
CTCGAGTGGCACTATGTCGTCCGAGGCCCAGAGATGACCCCTTATGAAGGTGGCTATTATCATGGAAAAC
TAATTTTTCCCAGAGAATTTCCTTTCAAACCTCCCAGTATCTATATGATCACTCCCAACGGGAGGTTTAA
GTGCAACACCAGGCTGTGTCTTTCTATCACGGATTTCCACCCGGACACGTGGAACCCGGCCTGGTCTGTC
TCCACCATCCTGACTGGGCTCCTGAGCTTCATGGTGGAGAAGGGCCCCACCCTGGGCAGTATAGAGACGT
CGGACTTCACGAAAAGACAACTGGCAGTGCAGAGTTTAGCATTTAATTTGAAAGATAAAGTCTTTTGTGA
ATTATTTCCTGAAGTCGTGGAGGAGATTAAACAATGATGACGAAGCTTGCGGCCGCACTCGAGCACCACC
ACCACCACCACTGAGATCCGGCTGCTAACAAAGCCCGAAAGGAAGCTGAGTTGGCTGCTGCCACCGCTGA
GCAATAACTAGCATAACCCCTTGGGGCCTCTAAACGGGTCTTGAGGGGTTTTTTGCTGAAAGGAGGAACT
ATATCCGGATTGGCGAATGGG
[117 nt withheld, positions 792-908]
